Addgene plasmid #76880: PLXNA4 gRNA (BRDN0001145875)
Purpose: 3rd generation lentiviral gRNA plasmid targeting human PLXNA4
Depositing lab: John Doench & David Root. Depositing organization: Broad Institute. Publication: Optimized sgRNA design to maximize activity and minimize off-target effects of CRISPR-Cas9. Doench JG, Fusi N, Sullender M, Hegde M, Vaimberg EW, Donovan KF, Smith I, Tothova Z, Wilen C, Orchard R, Virgin HW, Listgarten J, Root DE. Nat Biotechnol. 2016 Jan 18. doi: 10.1038/nbt.3437. PubMed 26780180.
Backbone
  Vector backbone: lentiGuide-Puro
  Backbone manufacturer: Zhang Lab (Addgene plasmid # 52963)
  Vector type: Mammalian Expression, Lentiviral, CRISPR
  Selectable markers: Puromycin
Growth in bacteria
  Bacterial resistance: Ampicillin, 100 μg/mL
  Growth temperature: 37°C
  Growth strain: DH5alpha
  Copy number: High Copy
Gene/Insert
  Gene/Insert name: PLXNA4 (alt names: PLXNA4; NM_001105543.1)
  gRNA/shRNA sequence: TGTATACATCCAAGCTCGTG
  Species: H. sapiens (human)
  Entrez Gene: PLXNA4 (a.k.a. tcag7.1291, FAYV2820, PLEXA4, PLXNA4A, PLXNA4B, PRO34003)
  Promoter: hU6
  Cloning method: Unknown
  Sequencing primers: 5′ U6-F; 3′ pS2-R
Terms and licenses: Academic/Nonprofit Terms; Industry Terms: Not Available to Industry
Depositor comments: The gRNA was designed to target the following Genbank reference sequence(s): NM_001105543.1,NM_020911.1,NM_181775.3. Note that this plasmid does NOT contain Cas9. It should be used in conjunction with lentiCas9-Blast (Addgene #52962) or otherwise with cell lines already expressing Cas9. Browse the full kinome gRNA library at http://www.addgene.org/pooled-library/broadgpp-human-kinome/ or visit http://www.broadinstitute.org/rnai/public/ for detailed protocols and information.
How to cite: PLXNA4 gRNA (BRDN0001145875) was a gift from John Doench & David Root (Addgene plasmid # 76880 ; http://n2t.net/addgene:76880 ; RRID:Addgene_76880)
