[The description below was written by a language model from this plasmid's Addgene catalogue record and pLannotate feature annotations shown in this document.]
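Description:
PLXNA4 gRNA (BRDN0001145875) is a third-generation lentiviral transfer plasmid built on the lentiGuide-Puro backbone that delivers a single CRISPR guide RNA against human PLXNA4 (plexin A4). The depositor notes that the guide was designed against several PLXNA4 reference transcripts. In bacteria the 8.3 kb plasmid is maintained through a high-copy ColE1/pUC-type origin and selected with ampicillin via the β-lactamase gene. An f1 origin, an SV40 origin and lac/T7/T3 remnants are also annotated in the backbone.

The viral genome is transcribed from an RSV promoter fused to a truncated HIV-1 5' LTR, which makes packaging Tat-independent. It carries the Ψ packaging signal with a partial gag sequence, the Rev response element for Rev-dependent nuclear export, and a cPPT/CTS element. It ends in a ΔU3 self-inactivating 3' LTR followed by an SV40 polyadenylation signal. Two expression units sit between the LTRs. A human U6 RNA polymerase III promoter drives the PLXNA4-specific spacer joined to the Streptococcus pyogenes Cas9 guide RNA scaffold. Downstream of this, the EF-1α core promoter with its intron A drives puromycin N-acetyltransferase, followed by a WPRE to enhance transcript expression, so that transduced mammalian cells can be selected with puromycin.

The plasmid does not encode Cas9, so it must be paired with a separate Cas9 vector such as lentiCas9-Blast or used in cells that already express Cas9. The guide is associated with a human kinome gRNA library created in work on optimised sgRNA design. The construct is suited to targeted PLXNA4 knockout in human cells by lentiviral transduction.
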