Features (pLannotate 1.2.2; 29 found; start..end, strand, type, name):
     14..80      +  CDS            small t antigen (fragment): SV40 (simian virus 40) small t antigen
    106..317     +  promoter       EF-1α core promoter: core promoter for human elongation factor EF-1α
    318..1256    +  intron         EF-1α intron A: intron upstream of the start codon of human EF-1α
   1278..1877    +  CDS            PuroR (fragment): puromycin N-acetyltransferase; pac from Streptomyces; confers resistance to puromycin
   1893..2481    +  misc_feature   WPRE: woodchuck hepatitis virus posttranscriptional regulatory element
   2532..2551    +  misc_feature   cPPT/CTS (fragment): central polypurine tract and central termination sequence of HIV-1
   2553..2786    +  LTR            3' LTR (ΔU3): self-inactivating 3' long terminal repeat (LTR) from HIV-1
   2864..2985    +  polyA_signal   SV40 poly(A) signal: SV40 polyadenylation signal
   3025..3160    +  rep_origin     SV40 ori: SV40 origin of replication
   3181..3199    -  promoter       T7 promoter: promoter for bacteriophage T7 RNA polymerase
   3207..3362    +  CDS            lacZα (fragment): LacZα fragment of β-galactosidase; lacZ fragment
   3367..3795    +  rep_origin     f1 ori (sequence partly withheld): f1 bacteriophage origin of replication; arrow indicates direction of (+) strand synthesis
   3848..3952    +  promoter       AmpR promoter: bla
   3953..4813    +  CDS            AmpR: β-lactamase; bla; confers resistance to ampicillin, carbenicillin, and related antibiotics
   4984..5572    +  rep_origin     ori: high-copy-number ColE1/pMB1/pBR322/pUC origin of replication
   5755..5847    +  CDS            lacI (fragment): lac repressor; lacI; The lac repressor binds to the lac operator to inhibit transcription in E. coli. This inhibition can be relieved by adding lactose or isopropyl-β-D-thiogalactopyranoside (IPTG).
   5860..5881    +  protein_bind   CAP binding site: CAP binding activates transcription in the presence of cAMP. E. coli catabolite activator protein
   5896..5926    +  promoter       lac promoter: promoter for the E. coli lac operon
   5934..5950    +  protein_bind   lac operator: The lac repressor binds to the lac operator to inhibit transcription in E. coli. This inhibition can be relieved by adding lactose or isopropyl-β-D-thiogalactopyranoside (IPTG). lac repressor encoded by lacI
   5995..6013    +  promoter       T3 promoter: promoter for bacteriophage T3 RNA polymerase
   6041..6267    +  promoter       RSV promoter: Rous sarcoma virus enhancer/promoter
   6268..6448    +  LTR            5' LTR (truncated): truncated 5' long terminal repeat (LTR) from HIV-1
   6495..6620    +  misc_feature   HIV-1 Ψ: packaging signal of human immunodeficiency virus type 1
   6604..6967    +  CDS            HIV-1 gag (fragment): gag protein from human immunodeficiency virus 1; gag
   7113..7346    +  misc_feature   RRE: The Rev response element (RRE) of HIV-1 allows for Rev-dependent mRNA export from the nucleus to the cytoplasm.
   7723..7749    +  CDS            Rev (fragment): human immunodeficiency virus 1 (HIV-1) Rev protein; rev; enhances nuclear export of unspliced and incompletely spliced viral mRNAs
   7753..7993    +  promoter       U6 promoter: RNA polymerase III promoter for human U6 snRNA
   8023..8098    +  misc_RNA       gRNA scaffold: guide RNA scaffold for the Streptococcus pyogenes CRISPR/Cas9 system
   8154..8271    +  misc_feature   cPPT/CTS: central polypurine tract and central termination sequence of HIV-1
>Addgene plasmid #76880 | PLXNA4 gRNA (BRDN0001145875) | addgene full sequence | sequence record 186688 | Addgene Assembled Sequence
CCCGGGTGCAAAGATGGATAAAGTTTTAAACAGAGAGGAATCTTTGCAGCTAATGGACCTTCTAGGTCTT
GAAAGGAGTGGGAATTGGCTCCGGTGCCCGTCAGTGGGCAGAGCGCACATCGCCCACAGTCCCCGAGAAG
TTGGGGGGAGGGGTCGGCAATTGATCCGGTGCCTAGAGAAGGTGGCGCGGGGTAAACTGGGAAAGTGATG
TCGTGTACTGGCTCCGCCTTTTTCCCGAGGGTGGGGGAGAACCGTATATAAGTGCAGTAGTCGCCGTGAA
CGTTCTTTTTCGCAACGGGTTTGCCGCCAGAACACAGGTAAGTGCCGTGTGTGGTTCCCGCGGGCCTGGC
CTCTTTACGGGTTATGGCCCTTGCGTGCCTTGAATTACTTCCACCTGGCTGCAGTACGTGATTCTTGATC
CCGAGCTTCGGGTTGGAAGTGGGTGGGAGAGTTCGAGGCCTTGCGCTTAAGGAGCCCCTTCGCCTCGTGC
TTGAGTTGAGGCCTGGCCTGGGCGCTGGGGCCGCCGCGTGCGAATCTGGTGGCACCTTCGCGCCTGTCTC
GCTGCTTTCGATAAGTCTCTAGCCATTTAAAATTTTTGATGACCTGCTGCGACGCTTTTTTTCTGGCAAG
ATAGTCTTGTAAATGCGGGCCAAGATCTGCACACTGGTATTTCGGTTTTTGGGGCCGCGGGCGGCGACGG
GGCCCGTGCGTCCCAGCGCACATGTTCGGCGAGGCGGGGCCTGCGAGCGCGGCCACCGAGAATCGGACGG
GGGTAGTCTCAAGCTGGCCGGCCTGCTCTGGTGCCTGGCCTCGCGCCGCCGTGTATCGCCCCGCCCTGGG
CGGCAAGGCTGGCCCGGTCGGCACCAGTTGCGTGAGCGGAAAGATGGCCGCTTCCCGGCCCTGCTGCAGG
GAGCTCAAAATGGAGGACGCGGCGCTCGGGAGAGCGGGCGGGTGAGTCACCCACACAAAGGAAAAGGGCC
TTTCCGTCCTCAGCCGTCGCTTCATGTGACTCCACGGAGTACCGGGCGCCGTCCAGGCACCTCGATTAGT
TCTCGAGCTTTTGGAGTACGTCGTCTTTAGGTTGGGGGGAGGGGTTTTATGCGATGGAGTTTCCCCACAC
TGAGTGGGTGGAGACTGAAGTTAGGCCAGCTTGGCACTTGATGTAATTCTCCTTGGAATTTGCCCTTTTT
GAGTTTGGATCTTGGTTCATTCTCAAGCCTCAGACAGTGGTTCAAAGTTTTTTTCTTCCATTTCAGGTGT
CGTGACGTACGGCCACCATGACCGAGTACAAGCCCACGGTGCGCCTCGCCACCCGCGACGACGTCCCCAG
GGCCGTACGCACCCTCGCCGCCGCGTTCGCCGACTACCCCGCCACGCGCCACACCGTCGATCCGGACCGC
CACATCGAGCGGGTCACCGAGCTGCAAGAACTCTTCCTCACGCGCGTCGGGCTCGACATCGGCAAGGTGT
GGGTCGCGGACGACGGCGCCGCCGTGGCGGTCTGGACCACGCCGGAGAGCGTCGAAGCGGGGGCGGTGTT
CGCCGAGATCGGCCCGCGCATGGCCGAGTTGAGCGGTTCCCGGCTGGCCGCGCAGCAACAGATGGAAGGC
CTCCTGGCGCCGCACCGGCCCAAGGAGCCCGCGTGGTTCCTGGCCACCGTCGGAGTCTCGCCCGACCACC
AGGGCAAGGGTCTGGGCAGCGCCGTCGTGCTCCCCGGAGTGGAGGCGGCCGAGCGCGCCGGGGTGCCCGC
CTTCCTGGAGACCTCCGCGCCCCGCAACCTCCCCTTCTACGAGCGGCTCGGCTTCACCGTCACCGCCGAC
GTCGAGGTGCCCGAAGGACCGCGCACCTGGTGCATGACCCGCAAGCCCGGTGCCTGAACGCGTTAAGTCG
ACAATCAACCTCTGGATTACAAAATTTGTGAAAGATTGACTGGTATTCTTAACTATGTTGCTCCTTTTAC
GCTATGTGGATACGCTGCTTTAATGCCTTTGTATCATGCTATTGCTTCCCGTATGGCTTTCATTTTCTCC
TCCTTGTATAAATCCTGGTTGCTGTCTCTTTATGAGGAGTTGTGGCCCGTTGTCAGGCAACGTGGCGTGG
TGTGCACTGTGTTTGCTGACGCAACCCCCACTGGTTGGGGCATTGCCACCACCTGTCAGCTCCTTTCCGG
GACTTTCGCTTTCCCCCTCCCTATTGCCACGGCGGAACTCATCGCCGCCTGCCTTGCCCGCTGCTGGACA
GGGGCTCGGCTGTTGGGCACTGACAATTCCGTGGTGTTGTCGGGGAAATCATCGTCCTTTCCTTGGCTGC
TCGCCTGTGTTGCCACCTGGATTCTGCGCGGGACGTCCTTCTGCTACGTCCCTTCGGCCCTCAATCCAGC
GGACCTTCCTTCCCGCGGCCTGCTGCCGGCTCTGCGGCCTCTTCCGCGTCTTCGCCTTCGCCCTCAGACG
AGTCGGATCTCCCTTTGGGCCGCCTCCCCGCGTCGACTTTAAGACCAATGACTTACAAGGCAGCTGTAGA
TCTTAGCCACTTTTTAAAAGAAAAGGGGGGACTGGAAGGGCTAATTCACTCCCAACGAAGACAAGATCTG
CTTTTTGCTTGTACTGGGTCTCTCTGGTTAGACCAGATCTGAGCCTGGGAGCTCTCTGGCTAACTAGGGA
ACCCACTGCTTAAGCCTCAATAAAGCTTGCCTTGAGTGCTTCAAGTAGTGTGTGCCCGTCTGTTGTGTGA
CTCTGGTAACTAGAGATCCCTCAGACCCTTTTAGTCAGTGTGGAAAATCTCTAGCAGTACGTATAGTAGT
TCATGTCATCTTATTATTCAGTATTTATAACTTGCAAAGAAATGAATATCAGAGAGTGAGAGGAACTTGT
TTATTGCAGCTTATAATGGTTACAAATAAAGCAATAGCATCACAAATTTCACAAATAAAGCATTTTTTTC
ACTGCATTCTAGTTGTGGTTTGTCCAAACTCATCAATGTATCTTATCATGTCTGGCTCTAGCTATCCCGC
CCCTAACTCCGCCCATCCCGCCCCTAACTCCGCCCAGTTCCGCCCATTCTCCGCCCCATGGCTGACTAAT
TTTTTTTATTTATGCAGAGGCCGAGGCCGCCTCGGCCTCTGAGCTATTCCAGAAGTAGTGAGGAGGCTTT
TTTGGAGGCCTAGGGACGTACCCAATTCGCCCTATAGTGAGTCGTATTACGCGCGCTCACTGGCCGTCGT
TTTACAACGTCGTGACTGGGAAAACCCTGGCGTTACCCAACTTAATCGCCTTGCAGCACATCCCCCTTTC
GCCAGCTGGCGTAATAGCGAAGAGGCCCGCACCGATCGCCCTTCCCAACAGTTGCGCAGCCTGAATGGCG
AATGGG
[124 nt withheld, positions 3367-3490]
C
[91 nt withheld, positions 3492-3582]
A
[49 nt withheld, positions 3584-3632]
CCTTTGACGTTGGAGTCCACGTTCTTT
[37 nt withheld, positions 3660-3696]
ACCCTATCTCGGTCTATTCTTTTGATTTATAAGGGATTTTGCCGATTTCGGCCTATTGGTTAAAAAATGA
GCTGATTTAACAAAAATTTAACGCGAATTTTAACAAAATATTAACGCTTACAATTTAGGTGGCACTTTTC
GGGGAAATGTGCGCGGAACCCCTATTTGTTTATTTTTCTAAATACATTCAAATATGTATCCGCTCATGAG
ACAATAACCCTGATAAATGCTTCAATAATATTGAAAAAGGAAGAGTATGAGTATTCAACATTTCCGTGTC
GCCCTTATTCCCTTTTTTGCGGCATTTTGCCTTCCTGTTTTTGCTCACCCAGAAACGCTGGTGAAAGTAA
AAGATGCTGAAGATCAGTTGGGTGCACGAGTGGGTTACATCGAACTGGATCTCAACAGCGGTAAGATCCT
TGAGAGTTTTCGCCCCGAAGAACGTTTTCCAATGATGAGCACTTTTAAAGTTCTGCTATGTGGCGCGGTA
TTATCCCGTATTGACGCCGGGCAAGAGCAACTCGGTCGCCGCATACACTATTCTCAGAATGACTTGGTTG
AGTACTCACCAGTCACAGAAAAGCATCTTACGGATGGCATGACAGTAAGAGAATTATGCAGTGCTGCCAT
AACCATGAGTGATAACACTGCGGCCAACTTACTTCTGACAACGATCGGAGGACCGAAGGAGCTAACCGCT
TTTTTGCACAACATGGGGGATCATGTAACTCGCCTTGATCGTTGGGAACCGGAGCTGAATGAAGCCATAC
CAAACGACGAGCGTGACACCACGATGCCTGTAGCAATGGCAACAACGTTGCGCAAACTATTAACTGGCGA
ACTACTTACTCTAGCTTCCCGGCAACAATTAATAGACTGGATGGAGGCGGATAAAGTTGCAGGACCACTT
CTGCGCTCGGCCCTTCCGGCTGGCTGGTTTATTGCTGATAAATCTGGAGCCGGTGAGCGTGGGTCTCGCG
GTATCATTGCAGCACTGGGGCCAGATGGTAAGCCCTCCCGTATCGTAGTTATCTACACGACGGGGAGTCA
GGCAACTATGGATGAACGAAATAGACAGATCGCTGAGATAGGTGCCTCACTGATTAAGCATTGGTAACTG
TCAGACCAAGTTTACTCATATATACTTTAGATTGATTTAAAACTTCATTTTTAATTTAAAAGGATCTAGG
TGAAGATCCTTTTTGATAATCTCATGACCAAAATCCCTTAACGTGAGTTTTCGTTCCACTGAGCGTCAGA
CCCCGTAGAAAAGATCAAAGGATCTTCTTGAGATCCTTTTTTTCTGCGCGTAATCTGCTGCTTGCAAACA
AAAAAACCACCGCTACCAGCGGTGGTTTGTTTGCCGGATCAAGAGCTACCAACTCTTTTTCCGAAGGTAA
CTGGCTTCAGCAGAGCGCAGATACCAAATACTGTTCTTCTAGTGTAGCCGTAGTTAGGCCACCACTTCAA
GAACTCTGTAGCACCGCCTACATACCTCGCTCTGCTAATCCTGTTACCAGTGGCTGCTGCCAGTGGCGAT
AAGTCGTGTCTTACCGGGTTGGACTCAAGACGATAGTTACCGGATAAGGCGCAGCGGTCGGGCTGAACGG
GGGGTTCGTGCACACAGCCCAGCTTGGAGCGAACGACCTACACCGAACTGAGATACCTACAGCGTGAGCT
ATGAGAAAGCGCCACGCTTCCCGAAGGGAGAAAGGCGGACAGGTATCCGGTAAGCGGCAGGGTCGGAACA
GGAGAGCGCACGAGGGAGCTTCCAGGGGGAAACGCCTGGTATCTTTATAGTCCTGTCGGGTTTCGCCACC
TCTGACTTGAGCGTCGATTTTTGTGATGCTCGTCAGGGGGGCGGAGCCTATGGAAAAACGCCAGCAACGC
GGCCTTTTTACGGTTCCTGGCCTTTTGCTGGCCTTTTGCTCACATGTTCTTTCCTGCGTTATCCCCTGAT
TCTGTGGATAACCGTATTACCGCCTTTGAGTGAGCTGATACCGCTCGCCGCAGCCGAACGACCGAGCGCA
GCGAGTCAGTGAGCGAGGAAGCGGAAGAGCGCCCAATACGCAAACCGCCTCTCCCCGCGCGTTGGCCGAT
TCATTAATGCAGCTGGCACGACAGGTTTCCCGACTGGAAAGCGGGCAGTGAGCGCAACGCAATTAATGTG
AGTTAGCTCACTCATTAGGCACCCCAGGCTTTACACTTTATGCTTCCGGCTCGTATGTTGTGTGGAATTG
TGAGCGGATAACAATTTCACACAGGAAACAGCTATGACCATGATTACGCCAAGCGCGCAATTAACCCTCA
CTAAAGGGAACAAAAGCTGGAGCTGCAAGCTTAATGTAGTCTTATGCAATACTCTTGTAGTCTTGCAACA
TGGTAACGATGAGTTAGCAACATGCCTTACAAGGAGAGAAAAAGCACCGTGCATGCCGATTGGTGGAAGT
AAGGTGGTACGATCGTGCCTTATTAGGAAGGCAACAGACGGGTCTGACATGGATTGGACGAACCACTGAA
TTGCCGCATTGCAGAGATATTGTATTTAAGTGCCTAGCTCGATACATAAACGGGTCTCTCTGGTTAGACC
AGATCTGAGCCTGGGAGCTCTCTGGCTAACTAGGGAACCCACTGCTTAAGCCTCAATAAAGCTTGCCTTG
AGTGCTTCAAGTAGTGTGTGCCCGTCTGTTGTGTGACTCTGGTAACTAGAGATCCCTCAGACCCTTTTAG
TCAGTGTGGAAAATCTCTAGCAGTGGCGCCCGAACAGGGACTTGAAAGCGAAAGGGAAACCAGAGGAGCT
CTCTCGACGCAGGACTCGGCTTGCTGAAGCGCGCACGGCAAGAGGCGAGGGGCGGCGACTGGTGAGTACG
CCAAAAATTTTGACTAGCGGAGGCTAGAAGGAGAGAGATGGGTGCGAGAGCGTCAGTATTAAGCGGGGGA
GAATTAGATCGCGATGGGAAAAAATTCGGTTAAGGCCAGGGGGAAAGAAAAAATATAAATTAAAACATAT
AGTATGGGCAAGCAGGGAGCTAGAACGATTCGCAGTTAATCCTGGCCTGTTAGAAACATCAGAAGGCTGT
AGACAAATACTGGGACAGCTACAACCATCCCTTCAGACAGGATCAGAAGAACTTAGATCATTATATAATA
CAGTAGCAACCCTCTATTGTGTGCATCAAAGGATAGAGATAAAAGACACCAAGGAAGCTTTAGACAAGAT
AGAGGAAGAGCAAAACAAAAGTAAGACCACCGCACAGCAAGCGGCCGCTGATCTTCAGACCTGGAGGAGG
AGATATGAGGGACAATTGGAGAAGTGAATTATATAAATATAAAGTAGTAAAAATTGAACCATTAGGAGTA
GCACCCACCAAGGCAAAGAGAAGAGTGGTGCAGAGAGAAAAAAGAGCAGTGGGAATAGGAGCTTTGTTCC
TTGGGTTCTTGGGAGCAGCAGGAAGCACTATGGGCGCAGCGTCAATGACGCTGACGGTACAGGCCAGACA
ATTATTGTCTGGTATAGTGCAGCAGCAGAACAATTTGCTGAGGGCTATTGAGGCGCAACAGCATCTGTTG
CAACTCACAGTCTGGGGCATCAAGCAGCTCCAGGCAAGAATCCTGGCTGTGGAAAGATACCTAAAGGATC
AACAGCTCCTGGGGATTTGGGGTTGCTCTGGAAAACTCATTTGCACCACTGCTGTGCCTTGGAATGCTAG
TTGGAGTAATAAATCTCTGGAACAGATTTGGAATCACACGACCTGGATGGAGTGGGACAGAGAAATTAAC
AATTACACAAGCTTAATACACTCCTTAATTGAAGAATCGCAAAACCAGCAAGAAAAGAATGAACAAGAAT
TATTGGAATTAGATAAATGGGCAAGTTTGTGGAATTGGTTTAACATAACAAATTGGCTGTGGTATATAAA
ATTATTCATAATGATAGTAGGAGGCTTGGTAGGTTTAAGAATAGTTTTTGCTGTACTTTCTATAGTGAAT
AGAGTTAGGCAGGGATATTCACCATTATCGTTTCAGACCCACCTCCCAACCCCGAGGGGACCCAGAGAGG
GCCTATTTCCCATGATTCCTTCATATTTGCATATACGATACAAGGCTGTTAGAGAGATAATTAGAATTAA
TTTGACTGTAAACACAAAGATATTAGTACAAAATACGTGACGTAGAAAGTAATAATTTCTTGGGTAGTTT
GCAGTTTTAAAATTATGTTTTAAAATGGACTATCATATGCTTACCGTAACTTGAAAGTATTTCGATTTCT
TGGCTTTATATATCTTGTGGAAAGGACGAAACACCGTGTATACATCCAAGCTCGTGGTTTTAGAGCTAGA
AATAGCAAGTTAAAATAAGGCTAGTCCGTTATCAACTTGAAAAAGTGGCACCGAGTCGGTGCTTTTTTAA
GCTTGGCGTAACTAGATCTTGAGACAAATGGCAGTATTCATCCACAATTTTAAAAGAAAAGGGGGGATTG
GGGGGTACAGTGCAGGGGAAAGAATAGTAGACATAATAGCAACAGACATACAAACTAAAGAATTACAAAA
ACAAATTACAAAAATTCAAAATTTTCGGGTTTATTACAGGGACAGCAGAGATCCACTTTGGCGCCGGCTC
GAGGGGG
