>Addgene plasmid #76880 | PLXNA4 gRNA (BRDN0001145875) | depositor partial sequence | sequence record 144340 | Target Sequence
TGTATACATCCAAGCTCGTG
