>Addgene plasmid #76880 | PLXNA4 gRNA (BRDN0001145875) | addgene partial sequence | sequence record 186687 | hU6-F
GTAGAAAGTAATAATTTCTTGGGTAGTTTGCAGTTTTAAAATTATGTTTTAAAATGGACTATCATATGCT
TACCGTAACTTGAAAGTATTTCGATTTCTTGGCTTTATATATCTTGTGGAAAGGACGAAACACCGTGTAT
ACATCCAAGCTCGTGGTTTTAGAGCTAGAAATAGCAAGTTAAAATAAGGCTAGTCCGTTATCAACTTGAA
AAAGTGGCACCGAGTCGGTGCTTTTTTAAGCTTGGCGTAACTAGATCTTGAGACAAATGGCAGTATTCAT
CCACAATTTTAAAAGAAAAGGGGGGATTGGGGGGTACAGTGCAGGGGAAAGAATAGTAGACATAATAGCA
ACAGACATACAAACTAAAGAATTACAAAAACAAATTACAAAAATTCAAAATTTTCGGGTTTATTACAGGG
ACAGCAGAGATCCACTTTGGCGCCGGCTCGAGGGGGCCCGGGTGCAAAGATGGATAAAGTTTTAAACAGA
GAGGAATCTTTGCAGCTAATGGACCTTCTAGGTCTTGAAAGGAGTGGGAATTGGCTCCGGTGCCCGTCAG
TGGGCAGAGC
